Addgene plasmid #215696: pcDNAintron-CHIKV-nsp3-c3xFLAG
Purpose: Produces the Chikungunya virus nonstructural protein 3 with a c-terminal 3xFLAG tag
Depositing lab: Melinda Brindley. Depositing organization: University of Georgia. Publication: Chikungunya virus release is reduced by TIM-1 receptors through binding of envelope phosphatidylserine. Reyes Ballista JM, Hoover AJ, Noble JT, Acciani MD, Miazgowicz KL, Harrison SA, Tabscott GAL, Duncan A, Barnes DN, Jimenez AR, Brindley MA. J Virol. 2024 Jul 15:e0077524. doi: 10.1128/jvi.00775-24. PubMed 39007616.
Backbone
  Vector backbone: pcDNAintron
  Backbone size w/o insert (bp): 6205
  Vector type: Mammalian Expression
  Selectable markers: Neomycin (select with G418)
Growth in bacteria
  Bacterial resistance: Ampicillin, 100 μg/mL
  Growth temperature: 37°C
  Growth strain: DH5alpha
  Copy number: High Copy
Gene/Insert
  Gene/Insert name: CHIKV nsp3
  Species: Chikungunya virus strain 181/clone 25
  Insert size (bp): 1637
  Promoter: CMV
  Tag / fusion protein: 3xFLAG (C terminal on insert)
  Cloning method: Ligation Independent Cloning
  Sequencing primers: 5′ TAATACGACTCACTATAGGG; 3′ TAGAAGGCACAGTCGAGG
Terms and licenses: Academic/Nonprofit Terms; Industry Terms: Not Available to Industry
How to cite: pcDNAintron-CHIKV-nsp3-c3xFLAG was a gift from Melinda Brindley (Addgene plasmid # 215696 ; http://n2t.net/addgene:215696 ; RRID:Addgene_215696)
