[The description below was written by a language model from this plasmid's Addgene catalogue record and pLannotate feature annotations shown in this document.]
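Description:
pcDNAintron-CHIKV-nsp3-c3xFLAG is a mammalian expression plasmid built on the pcDNAintron backbone, a pcDNA-style vector carrying a rabbit β-globin intron between the promoter and the cloning site. It is propagated in E. coli through a high-copy ColE1/pUC-type origin with ampicillin selection from the β-lactamase gene. An f1 origin is also present. For selection in mammalian cells, an SV40 enhancer/early promoter drives a neomycin phosphotransferase gene terminated by an SV40 polyadenylation signal, conferring G418 resistance. Short lac promoter/operator, lacI, ble and bom fragments in the annotation appear to be backbone remnants rather than functional parts of the design.

The payload is the nonstructural protein 3 (nsP3) coding region of Chikungunya virus strain 181/clone 25, an insert of about 1.6 kb introduced by ligation-independent cloning. The annotation tool matches this region to the nonstructural polyprotein of the S27 African prototype strain, and its attached text describes nsP4. That is a property of the polyprotein reference entry, since the catalogue fields identify the segment as nsp3. The open reading frame is fused directly at its C terminus to a 3xFLAG epitope and is followed by the bovine growth hormone polyadenylation signal. Transcription comes from the human CMV immediate-early enhancer and promoter. The β-globin intron lies in the 5′ untranslated region, a placement commonly used to improve mRNA processing and expression. A T7 promoter sits just upstream of the insert and also serves as a sequencing primer site.

The plasmid is intended to produce FLAG-tagged nsP3 in transfected mammalian cells, where the tag allows antibody-based detection or purification. It was deposited in connection with work on Chikungunya virus release and TIM-1 receptors.
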