Features (pLannotate 1.2.2; 23 found; start..end, strand, type, name):
    325..343     +  promoter       T7 promoter: promoter for bacteriophage T7 RNA polymerase
    394..434     +  intron         β-globin intron (fragment): intron from rabbit β-globin gene
    432..488     +  CDS            HBB (fragment): HBB_LEPEU - Experimental evidence at protein level: Swiss-Prot protein existence level 1. Involved in oxygen transport from the lung to the various peripheral tissues. From Lepus europaeus (European hare).
    505..2088    +  CDS            POLN_CHIKS (fragment): Experimental evidence at protein level: Swiss-Prot protein existence level 1. [RNA-directed RNA polymerase nsP4]: RNA dependent RNA polymerase (By similarity). Replicates genomic and antigenomic RNA by recognizing replications specific signals. The early replication complex formed by the polyprotein P123 and nsP4 synthesizes minus- strand RNAs (By similarity). The late replication complex composed of fully processed nsP1-nsP4 is responsible for the production of genomic and subgenomic plus-strand RNAs (By similarity). From Chikungunya virus (strain S27-African prototype) (CHIKV).
   2089..2154    +  CDS            3xFLAG: three tandem FLAG® epitope tags, followed by an enterokinase cleavage site
   2237..2461    +  polyA_signal   bGH poly(A) signal: bovine growth hormone polyadenylation signal
   2465..2486    +  promoter       SV40 promoter (fragment): SV40 enhancer and early promoter
   2507..2935    +  rep_origin     f1 ori (sequence partly withheld): f1 bacteriophage origin of replication; arrow indicates direction of (+) strand synthesis
   2949..3278    +  promoter       SV40 promoter: SV40 enhancer and early promoter
   3345..4136    +  CDS            neo: KKA2_KLEPN - Also known as kan, nptII. Experimental evidence at protein level: Swiss-Prot protein existence level 1. Resistance to kanamycin, neomycin, paromomycin, ribostamycin, butirosin and gentamicin B. From Klebsiella pneumoniae.
   4160..4318    +  CDS            ble (fragment): BLE_KLEPN - Experimental evidence at protein level: Swiss-Prot protein existence level 1. Binding protein with a strong affinity to the bleomycin family of antibiotics. Binds to CL990; an antimitotic-antibiotic compound. From Klebsiella pneumoniae.
   4313..4434    +  polyA_signal   SV40 poly(A) signal: SV40 polyadenylation signal
   4507..4523    -  protein_bind   lac operator: The lac repressor binds to the lac operator to inhibit transcription in E. coli. This inhibition can be relieved by adding lactose or isopropyl-β-D-thiogalactopyranoside (IPTG). lac repressor encoded by lacI
   4531..4561    -  promoter       lac promoter: promoter for the E. coli lac operon
   4576..4597    -  protein_bind   CAP binding site: CAP binding activates transcription in the presence of cAMP. E. coli catabolite activator protein
   4610..4702    -  CDS            lacI (fragment): lac repressor; lacI; The lac repressor binds to the lac operator to inhibit transcription in E. coli. This inhibition can be relieved by adding lactose or isopropyl-β-D-thiogalactopyranoside (IPTG).
   4885..5473    -  rep_origin     ori: high-copy-number ColE1/pMB1/pBR322/pUC origin of replication
   5644..6504    -  CDS            AmpR: β-lactamase; bla; confers resistance to ampicillin, carbenicillin, and related antibiotics
   6505..6609    -  promoter       AmpR promoter: bla
   6668..6720    -  misc_feature   bom (fragment): basis of mobility region from pBR322
   6875..7254    +  enhancer       CMV enhancer: human cytomegalovirus immediate early enhancer
   7255..7458    +  promoter       CMV promoter: human cytomegalovirus (CMV) immediate early promoter
   7579..270     +  intron         β-globin intron (across the origin): intron from rabbit β-globin gene
>Addgene plasmid #215696 | pcDNAintron-CHIKV-nsp3-c3xFLAG | addgene full sequence | sequence record 426322 | Addgene NGS Result
CAAGGCAATCAGGGTATATTATATTGTACTTCAGCACAGTTTTAGAGAACAATTGTTATAATTAAATGAT
AAGGTAGAATATTTCTGCATATAAATTCTGGCTGGCGTGGAAATATTCTTATTGGTAGAAACAACTACAT
CCTGGTCATCATCCTGCCTTTCTCTTTATGGTTACAATGATATACACTGTTTGAGATGAGGATAAAATAC
TCTGAGTCCAAACCGGGCCCCTCTGCTAACCATGTTCATGCCTTCTTCTTTTTCCTACAGCTCCTGGGCA
ACGTGCTGGTTATTGTGCTGTCTCATCATTTTGGCAAAGAATTGTAATACGACTCACTATAGGGCGAATT
CGGATCCACTAGTCCAGTGTGGTGGAATTCTGCAGATCTAGAGCCTCTGCTAACCATGTTCATGCCTTCT
TCTTTTTCCTACAGCTCCTGGGCAACGTGCTGGTTATTGTGCTGTCTCATCATTTTGGCAAAGAATTCGA
GCTCATCGATGCATGGTACCGCCACCATGGCACCATCGTACCGGGTAAAACGCATGGACATCGCGAAGAA
CGATGAAGAGTGCGTGGTTAACGCCGCCAACCCTCGCGGGTTACCAGGTGACGGTGTTTGCAAGGCAGTA
TATAAAAAGTGGCCGGAGTCCTTTAAAAACAGTGCAACACCAGTAGGAACCGCAAAAACAGTTATGTGCG
GTACGTATCCAGTAATCCACGCCGTAGGACCAAACTTCTCAAATTATTCGGAGTCTGAAGGGGACCGGGA
ATTGGCGGCTGCCTATCGAGAAGTCGCAAAGGAAGTAACTAGACTGGGAGTAAATAGCGTAGCTATACCT
CTCCTCTCCACAGGTGTATACTCAGGAGGGAAAGACAGGCTAACCCAGTCACTGAACCACCTCTTTACAG
CCATGGACTCGACGGATGCAGACGTGGTCATCTACTGCCGAGACAAGGAATGGGAGAAGAAAATATCTGA
GGCCATACAGATGCGGACCCAAGTGGAGCTGCTGGATGAGCACATCTCCATAGACTGCGATGTCATTCGC
GTGCACCCTGACAGTAGCTTGGCAGGCAGAAAAGGATACAGCACCACGGAAGGCGCACTGTATTCATATC
TAGAAGGGACACGTTTTCACCAGACGGCAGTGGATATGGCAGAGATATACACTATGTGGCCAAAGCAAAC
AGAGGCCAATGAGCAAGTCTGCCTATATGCCCTGGGGGAAAGTATTGAATCAATCAGGCAGAAATGCCCG
GTGGATGATGCAGACGCATCATCTCCCCCGAAAACTGTCCCGTGTCTTTGCCGGTATGCCATGACTCCTG
AACGCGTCACCCGACTTCGCATGAACCATGTCACAAATATAATTGTGTGTTCTTCATTTCCCCTTCCAAA
GTACAAGATAGAAGGAGTGCAAAAAGTCAAATGCTCCAAGGTAATGTTATTCGATCACAATGTGCCATCG
CGCGTAAGTCCAAGGGAATACAGATCTTCCCAGGAGTCTGTACAGGAAGTGAGTACGACAACGTCATTGA
CGCATAGCCAGTTTGATCTAAGCGCCGATGGCGAGACACTGCCTGTCCCGTCAGACCTGGATGCTGACGC
CCCAGCCCTAGAACCGGCCCTAGACGACGGGGCGGTACATACATTACCAACCATAATCGGAAACCTTGCG
GCCGTGTCTGACTGGGTAATGAGCACCGTACCTGTCGCGCCGCCTAGAAGAAGGAGAGGGAGAAACCTGA
CTGTGACATGTGACGAGAGAGAAGGGAATATAACACCCATGGCTAGCGTCCGATTCTTTAGAGCAGAGCT
GTGTCCGGCCGTACAAGAAACAGCGGAGACGCGTGACACAGCTATTTCCCTTCAGGCACCGCCAAGTACC
ACCATGGAACTGAGCCATCCACCGATCTCCTTCGGAGCACCAAGCGAGACGTTCCCCATCACATTTGGGG
ACTTCGACGAAGGAGAAATCGAAAGCTTGTCTTCTGAGCTACTAACTTTCGGAGACTTCCTACCCGGTGA
AGTGGATGATCTGACAGATAGCGACTGGTCCACGTGCCCAGACACGGACGACGAGTTAGACTACAAAGAC
CATGACGGTGATTATAAAGATCATGATATCGACTACAAGGATGACGATGACAAGTGACTCGAGCTAGCAG
ATCATCCAGCACAGTGGCGGCCGCTCGAGTCTAGAGGGCCCGTTTAAACCCGCTGATCAGCCTCGACTGT
GCCTTCTAGTTGCCAGCCATCTGTTGTTTGCCCCTCCCCCGTGCCTTCCTTGACCCTGGAAGGTGCCACT
CCCACTGTCCTTTCCTAATAAAATGAGGAAATTGCATCGCATTGTCTGAGTAGGTGTCATTCTATTCTGG
GGGGTGGGGTGGGGCAGGACAGCAAGGGGGAGGATTGGGAAGACAATAGCAGGCATGCTGGGGATGCGGT
GGGCTCTATGGCTTCTGAGGCGGAAAGAACCAGCTGGGGCTCTAGGGGGTATCCCC
[124 nt withheld, positions 2507-2630]
C
[91 nt withheld, positions 2632-2722]
A
[49 nt withheld, positions 2724-2772]
CCTTTGACGTTGGAGTCCACGTTCTTT
[37 nt withheld, positions 2800-2836]
ACCCTATCTCGGTCTATTCTTTTGATTTATAAGGGATTTTGCCGATTTCGGCCTATTGGTTAAAAAATGA
GCTGATTTAACAAAAATTTAACGCGAATTAATTCTGTGGAATGTGTGTCAGTTAGGGTGTGGAAAGTCCC
CAGGCTCCCCAGCAGGCAGAAGTATGCAAAGCATGCATCTCAATTAGTCAGCAACCAGGTGTGGAAAGTC
CCCAGGCTCCCCAGCAGGCAGAAGTATGCAAAGCATGCATCTCAATTAGTCAGCAACCATAGTCCCGCCC
CTAACTCCGCCCATCCCGCCCCTAACTCCGCCCAGTTCCGCCCATTCTCCGCCCCATGGCTGACTAATTT
TTTTTATTTATGCAGAGGCCGAGGCCGCCTCTGCCTCTGAGCTATTCCAGAAGTAGTGAGGAGGCTTTTT
TGGAGGCCTAGGCTTTTGCAAAAAGCTCCCGGGAGCTTGTATATCCATTTTCGGATCTGATCAAGAGACA
GGATGAGGATCGTTTCGCATGATTGAACAAGATGGATTGCACGCAGGTTCTCCGGCCGCTTGGGTGGAGA
GGCTATTCGGCTATGACTGGGCACAACAGACAATCGGCTGCTCTGATGCCGCCGTGTTCCGGCTGTCAGC
GCAGGGGCGCCCGGTTCTTTTTGTCAAGACCGACCTGTCCGGTGCCCTGAATGAACTGCAGGACGAGGCA
GCGCGGCTATCGTGGCTGGCCACGACGGGCGTTCCTTGCGCAGCTGTGCTCGACGTTGTCACTGAAGCGG
GAAGGGACTGGCTGCTATTGGGCGAAGTGCCGGGGCAGGATCTCCTGTCATCTCACCTTGCTCCTGCCGA
GAAAGTATCCATCATGGCTGATGCAATGCGGCGGCTGCATACGCTTGATCCGGCTACCTGCCCATTCGAC
CACCAAGCGAAACATCGCATCGAGCGAGCACGTACTCGGATGGAAGCCGGTCTTGTCGATCAGGATGATC
TGGACGAAGAGCATCAGGGGCTCGCGCCAGCCGAACTGTTCGCCAGGCTCAAGGCGCGCATGCCCGACGG
CGAGGATCTCGTCGTGACCCATGGCGATGCCTGCTTGCCGAATATCATGGTGGAAAATGGCCGCTTTTCT
GGATTCATCGACTGTGGCCGGCTGGGTGTGGCGGACCGCTATCAGGACATAGCGTTGGCTACCCGTGATA
TTGCTGAAGAGCTTGGCGGCGAATGGGCTGACCGCTTCCTCGTGCTTTACGGTATCGCCGCTCCCGATTC
GCAGCGCATCGCCTTCTATCGCCTTCTTGACGAGTTCTTCTGAGCGGGACTCTGGGGTTCGAAATGACCG
ACCAAGCGACGCCCAACCTGCCATCACGAGATTTCGATTCCACCGCCGCCTTCTATGAAAGGTTGGGCTT
CGGAATCGTTTTCCGGGACGCCGGCTGGATGATCCTCCAGCGCGGGGATCTCATGCTGGAGTTCTTCGCC
CACCCCAACTTGTTTATTGCAGCTTATAATGGTTACAAATAAAGCAATAGCATCACAAATTTCACAAATA
AAGCATTTTTTTCACTGCATTCTAGTTGTGGTTTGTCCAAACTCATCAATGTATCTTATCATGTCTGTAT
ACCGTCGACCTCTAGCTAGAGCTTGGCGTAATCATGGTCATAGCTGTTTCCTGTGTGAAATTGTTATCCG
CTCACAATTCCACACAACATACGAGCCGGAAGCATAAAGTGTAAAGCCTGGGGTGCCTAATGAGTGAGCT
AACTCACATTAATTGCGTTGCGCTCACTGCCCGCTTTCCAGTCGGGAAACCTGTCGTGCCAGCTGCATTA
ATGAATCGGCCAACGCGCGGGGAGAGGCGGTTTGCGTATTGGGCGCTCTTCCGCTTCCTCGCTCACTGAC
TCGCTGCGCTCGGTCGTTCGGCTGCGGCGAGCGGTATCAGCTCACTCAAAGGCGGTAATACGGTTATCCA
CAGAATCAGGGGATAACGCAGGAAAGAACATGTGAGCAAAAGGCCAGCAAAAGGCCAGGAACCGTAAAAA
GGCCGCGTTGCTGGCGTTTTTCCATAGGCTCCGCCCCCCTGACGAGCATCACAAAAATCGACGCTCAAGT
CAGAGGTGGCGAAACCCGACAGGACTATAAAGATACCAGGCGTTTCCCCCTGGAAGCTCCCTCGTGCGCT
CTCCTGTTCCGACCCTGCCGCTTACCGGATACCTGTCCGCCTTTCTCCCTTCGGGAAGCGTGGCGCTTTC
TCATAGCTCACGCTGTAGGTATCTCAGTTCGGTGTAGGTCGTTCGCTCCAAGCTGGGCTGTGTGCACGAA
CCCCCCGTTCAGCCCGACCGCTGCGCCTTATCCGGTAACTATCGTCTTGAGTCCAACCCGGTAAGACACG
ACTTATCGCCACTGGCAGCAGCCACTGGTAACAGGATTAGCAGAGCGAGGTATGTAGGCGGTGCTACAGA
GTTCTTGAAGTGGTGGCCTAACTACGGCTACACTAGAAGAACAGTATTTGGTATCTGCGCTCTGCTGAAG
CCAGTTACCTTCGGAAAAAGAGTTGGTAGCTCTTGATCCGGCAAACAAACCACCGCTGGTAGCGGTGGTT
TTTTTGTTTGCAAGCAGCAGATTACGCGCAGAAAAAAAGGATCTCAAGAAGATCCTTTGATCTTTTCTAC
GGGGTCTGACGCTCAGTGGAACGAAAACTCACGTTAAGGGATTTTGGTCATGAGATTATCAAAAAGGATC
TTCACCTAGATCCTTTTAAATTAAAAATGAAGTTTTAAATCAATCTAAAGTATATATGAGTAAACTTGGT
CTGACAGTTACCAATGCTTAATCAGTGAGGCACCTATCTCAGCGATCTGTCTATTTCGTTCATCCATAGT
TGCCTGACTCCCCGTCGTGTAGATAACTACGATACGGGAGGGCTTACCATCTGGCCCCAGTGCTGCAATG
ATACCGCGAGACCCACGCTCACCGGCTCCAGATTTATCAGCAATAAACCAGCCAGCCGGAAGGGCCGAGC
GCAGAAGTGGTCCTGCAACTTTATCCGCCTCCATCCAGTCTATTAATTGTTGCCGGGAAGCTAGAGTAAG
TAGTTCGCCAGTTAATAGTTTGCGCAACGTTGTTGCCATTGCTACAGGCATCGTGGTGTCACGCTCGTCG
TTTGGTATGGCTTCATTCAGCTCCGGTTCCCAACGATCAAGGCGAGTTACATGATCCCCCATGTTGTGCA
AAAAAGCGGTTAGCTCCTTCGGTCCTCCGATCGTTGTCAGAAGTAAGTTGGCCGCAGTGTTATCACTCAT
GGTTATGGCAGCACTGCATAATTCTCTTACTGTCATGCCATCCGTAAGATGCTTTTCTGTGACTGGTGAG
TACTCAACCAAGTCATTCTGAGAATAGTGTATGCGGCGACCGAGTTGCTCTTGCCCGGCGTCAATACGGG
ATAATACCGCGCCACATAGCAGAACTTTAAAAGTGCTCATCATTGGAAAACGTTCTTCGGGGCGAAAACT
CTCAAGGATCTTACCGCTGTTGAGATCCAGTTCGATGTAACCCACTCGTGCACCCAACTGATCTTCAGCA
TCTTTTACTTTCACCAGCGTTTCTGGGTGAGCAAAAACAGGAAGGCAAAATGCCGCAAAAAAGGGAATAA
GGGCGACACGGAAATGTTGAATACTCATACTCTTCCTTTTTCAATATTATTGAAGCATTTATCAGGGTTA
TTGTCTCATGAGCGGATACATATTTGAATGTATTTAGAAAAATAAACAAATAGGGGTTCCGCGCACATTT
CCCCGAAAAGTGCCACCTGACGTCGACGGATCGGGAGATCTCCCGATCCCCTATGGTGCACTCTCAGTAC
AATCTGCTCTGATGCCGCATAGTTAAGCCAGTATCTGCTCCCTGCTTGTGTGTTGGAGGTCGCTGAGTAG
TGCGCGAGCAAAATTTAAGCTACAACAAGGCAAGGCTTGACCGACAATTGCATGAAGAATCTGCTTAGGG
TTAGGCGTTTTGCGCTGCTTCGCGATGTACGGGCCAGATATACGCGTTGACATTGATTATTGACTAGTTA
TTAATAGTAATCAATTACGGGGTCATTAGTTCATAGCCCATATATGGAGTTCCGCGTTACATAACTTACG
GTAAATGGCCCGCCTGGCTGACCGCCCAACGACCCCCGCCCATTGACGTCAATAATGACGTATGTTCCCA
TAGTAACGCCAATAGGGACTTTCCATTGACGTCAATGGGTGGAGTATTTACGGTAAACTGCCCACTTGGC
AGTACATCAAGTGTATCATATGCCAAGTACGCCCCCTATTGACGTCAATGACGGTAAATGGCCCGCCTGG
CATTATGCCCAGTACATGACCTTATGGGACTTTCCTACTTGGCAGTACATCTACGTATTAGTCATCGCTA
TTACCATGGTGATGCGGTTTTGGCAGTACATCAATGGGCGTGGATAGCGGTTTGACTCACGGGGATTTCC
AAGTCTCCACCCCATTGACGTCAATGGGAGTTTGTTTTGGCACCAAAATCAACGGGACTTTCCAAAATGT
CGTAACAACTCCGCCCCATTGACGCAAATGGGCGGTAGGCGTGTACGGTGGGAGGTCTATATAAGCAGAG
CTCGTTTAGTGAACCGTCAGATCGCCTGGAGACGCCATCCACGCTGTTTTGACCTCCATAGAAGACACCG
GGACCGATCCAGCCTCCGGGGGATCGATCCCCCCGATCCTGAGAACTTCAGGGTGAGTTTGGGGACCCTT
GATTGTTCTTTCTTTTTCGCTATTGTAAAATTCATGTTATATGGAGGGGGCAAAGTTTTCAGGGTGTTGT
TTAGAATGGGAAGATGTCCCTTGTATCACCATGGACCCTCATGATAATTTTGTTTCTTTCACTTTCTACT
CTGTTGACAACCATTGTCTCCTCTTATTTTCTTTTCATTTTCTGTAACTTTTTCGTTAAACTTTAGCTTG
CATTTGTAACGAATTTTTAAATTCACTTTTGTTTATTTGTCAGATTGTAAGTACTTTCTCTAATCACTTT
TTTTT
